>Addgene plasmid #69287 | pYPQ131D | depositor full sequence | sequence record 122125 | Full Sequence
CTGCATTAATGAATCGGCCAACGCGCGGGGAGAGGCGGTTTGCGTATTGGGCGCTCTTCCGCTTCCTCGC
TCACTGACTCGCTGCGCTCGGTCGTTCGGCTGCGGCGAGCGGTATCAGCTCACTCAAAGGCGGTAATACG
GTTATCCACAGAATCAGGGGATAACGCAGGAAAGAACATGAATTAATTCTCATGTTTGACAGCTTATCAT
CGATTAGCTTTAATGCGGTAGTTTATCACAGTTAAATTGCTAACGCAGTCAGGCACCGTGTATGAAATCT
AACAATGCGCTCATCGTCATCCTCGGCACCGTCACCCTGGATGCTGTAGGCATAGGCTTGGTTATGCCGG
TACTGCCGGGCCTCTTGCGGGATATCGTCCATTCCGACAGCATCGCCAGTCACTATGGCGTGCTGCTAGC
GCTATATGCGTTGATGCAATTTCTATGCGCACCCGTTCTCGGAGCACTGTCCGACCGCTTTGGCCGCCGC
CCAGTCCTGCTCGCTTCGCTACTTGGAGCCACTATCGACTACGCGATCATGGCGACCACACCCGTCCTGT
GGATTCTCTACGCCGGACGCATCGTGGCCGGCATCACCGGCGCCACAGGTGCGGTTGCTGGCGCCTATAT
CGCCGACATCACCGATGGGGAAGATCGGGCTCGCCACTTCGGGCTCATGAGCGCTTGTTTCGGCGTGGGT
ATGGTGGCAGGCCCCGTGGCCGGGGGACTGTTGGGCGCCATCTCCTTACATGCACCATTCCTTGCGGCGG
CGGTGCTCAACGGCCTCAACCTACTACTGGGCTGCTTCCTAATGCAGGAGTCGCATAAGGGAGAGCGCCG
ACCCATGCCCTTGAGAGCCTTCAACCCAGTCAGCTCCTTCCGGTGGGCGCGGGGCATGACTATCGTCGCC
GCACTTATGACTGTCTTCTTTATCATGCAACTCGTAGGACAGGTGCCGGCAGCGCTCTGGGTCATTTTCG
GCGAGGACCGCTTTCGCTGGAGCGCGACGATGATCGGCCTGTCGCTTGCGGTATTCGGAATCTTGCACGC
CCTCGCTCAAGCCTTCGTCACTGGTCCCGCCACCAAACGTTTCGGCGAGAAGCAGGCCATTATCGCCGGC
ATGGCGGCCGACGCGCTGGGCTACGTCTTGCTGGCGTTCGCGACGCGAGGCTGGATGGCCTTCCCCATTA
TGATTCTTCTCGCTTCCGGCGGCATCGGGATGCCCGCGTTGCAGGCCATGCTGTCCAGGCAGGTAGATGA
CGACCATCAGGGACAGCTTCAAGGATCGCTCGCGGCTCTTACCAGCCTAACTTCGATCATTGGACCGCTG
ATCGTCACGGCGATTTATGCCGCCTCGGCGAGCACATGGAACGGGTTGGCATGGATTGTAGGCGCCGCCC
TATACCTTGTCTGCCTCCCCGCGTTGCGTCGCGGTGCATGGAGCCGGGCCACCTCGACCTGAATGGAAGC
CGGCGGCACCTCGCTAACGGATTCACCACTCCAAGAATTGGAGCCAATCAATTCTTGCGGAGAACTGTGA
ATGCGCAAACCAACCCTTGATCGGGGAAGAACAGTATGTCGAGCTATTTTTTGACTTACTGGGGATCAAG
CCTGATTGGGAGAAAATAAAATATCCCCTATAGTGAGTCGTATTACATGGTCATAGCTGTTTCCTGGCAG
CTCTGGCCCGTGTCTCAAAATCTCTGATGTTACATTGCACAAGATAAAAATATATCATCATGCCTCCTCT
AGAGGTCTCGCTATAAGGGATCTTTAAACATACGAACAGATCACTTAAAGTTCTTCTGAAGCAACTTAAA
GTTATCAGGCATGCATGGATCTTGGAGGAATCAGATGTGCAGTCAGGGACCATAGCACAGGACAGGCGTC
TTCTACTGGTGCTACCAGCAAATGCTGGAAGCCGGGAACACTGGGTACGTTGGAAACCACGTGATGTGGA
GTAAGATAAACTGTAGGAGAAAAGCATTTCGTAGTGGGCCATGAAGCCTTTCAGGACATGTATTGCAGTA
TGGGCCGGCCCATTACGCAATTGGACGACAACAAAGACTAGTATTAGTACCACCTCGGCTATCCACATAG
ATCAAAGCTGGTTTAAAAGAGTTGTGCAGATGATCCGTGGCAGAGACGAGATCTAGTCTGAGTCGACCGT
CTCTGTTTTAGAGCTAGAAATAGCAAGTTAAAATAAGGCTAGTCCGTTATCAACTTGAAAAAGTGGCACC
GAGTCGGTGCTTTTTTTGTCCCTTCGAAGGGCAATTCTGCAGATATCCATCACACTGGCGGCCGCTCGAG
GTCGAGGGTATCGATAAGCTTCATGGGAGACCCTCGAGCCACCCATGACCAAAATCCCTTAACGTGAGTT
ACGCGTCGTTCCACTGAGCGTCAGACCCCGTAGAAAAGATCAAAGGATCTTCTTGAGATCCTTTTTTTCT
GCGCGTAATCTGCTGCTTGCAAACAAAAAAACCACCGCTACCAGCGGTGGTTTGTTTGCCGGATCAAGAG
CTACCAACTCTTTTTCCGAAGGTAACTGGCTTCAGCAGAGCGCAGATACCAAATACTGTTCTTCTAGTGT
AGCCGTAGTTAGGCCACCACTTCAAGAACTCTGTAGCACCGCCTACATACCTCGCTCTGCTAATCCTGTT
ACCAGTGGCTGCTGCCAGTGGCGATAAGTCGTGTCTTACCGGGTTGGACTCAAGACGATAGTTACCGGAT
AAGGCGCAGCGGTCGGGCTGAACGGGGGGTTCGTGCACACAGCCCAGCTTGGAGCGAACGACCTACACCG
AACTGAGATACCTACAGCGTGAGCTATGAGAAAGCGCCACGCTTCCCGAAGGGAGAAAGGCGGACAGGTA
TCCGGTAAGCGGCAGGGTCGGAACAGGAGAGCGCACGAGGGAGCTTCCAGGGGGAAACGCCTGGTATCTT
TATAGTCCTGTCGGGTTTCGCCACCTCTGACTTGAGCGTCGATTTTTGTGATGCTCGTCAGGGGGGCGGA
GCCTATGGAAAAACGCCAGCAACGCGGCCTTTTTACGGTTCCTGGCCTTTTGCTGGCCTTTTGCTCACAT
GTTCTTTCCTGCGTTATCCCCTGATTCTGTGGATAACCGTATTACCGCCTTTGAGTGAGCTGATACCGCT
CGCCGCAGCCGAACGACCGAGCGCAGCGAGTCAGTGAGCGAGGAAGCGGAAGAGCGCCCAATACGCAAAC
CGCCTCTCCCCGCGCGTTGGCCGATTCATTAATGCAGCTGGCACGACAGGTTTCCCGACTGGAAAGCGGG
CAGTGAGCGCAACGCAATTAATACGCGTACCGCTAGCCAGGAAGAGTTTGTAGAAACGCAAAAAGGCCAT
CCGTCAGGATGGCCTTCTGCTTAGTTTGATGCCTGGCAGTTTATGGCGGGCGTCCTGCCCGCCACCCTCC
GGGCCGTTGCTTCACAACGTTCAAATCCGCTCCCGGCGGATTTGTCCTACTCAGGAGAGCGTTCACCGAC
AAACAACAGATAAAACGAAAGGCCCAGTCTTCCGACTGAGCCTTTCGTTTTATTTGATGCCTGGCAGTTC
CCTACTCTCGCGTT
Features (pLannotate 1.2.2; 13 found; start..end, strand, type, name):
      1..54      -  CDS            lacI (fragment): lac repressor; lacI; The lac repressor binds to the lac operator to inhibit transcription in E. coli. This inhibition can be relieved by adding lactose or isopropyl-β-D-thiogalactopyranoside (IPTG).
     56..180     -  rep_origin     RSF ori (fragment): Plasmids containing the RSF 1030 origin of replication can be propagated in E. coli cells that contain additional plasmids with compatible origins.
    196..224     +  promoter       tet promoter: E. coli promoter for tetracycline efflux protein gene
    272..1462    +  CDS            TcR: tetracycline efflux protein; tet; confers resistance to tetracycline
   1560..1634    +  CDS            KanR (fragment): aminoglycoside phosphotransferase; aphA-3; confers resistance to kanamycin
   1637..1655    -  promoter       T7 promoter: promoter for bacteriophage T7 RNA polymerase
   1765..2142    +  promoter       OsU3 promoter: Oryza sativa (rice) snRNA U3 promoter
   2175..2250    +  misc_RNA       gRNA scaffold: guide RNA scaffold for the Streptococcus pyogenes CRISPR/Cas9 system
   2305..2331    -  misc_feature   MCS (fragment): pBluescript multiple cloning site
   2433..3021    +  rep_origin     ori: high-copy-number ColE1/pMB1/pBR322/pUC origin of replication
   3204..3296    +  CDS            lacI (fragment): lac repressor; lacI; The lac repressor binds to the lac operator to inhibit transcription in E. coli. This inhibition can be relieved by adding lactose or isopropyl-β-D-thiogalactopyranoside (IPTG).
   3351..3378    -  terminator     rrnB T2 terminator: transcription terminator T2 from the E. coli rrnB gene
   3510..3553    +  terminator     rrnB T1 terminator: Escherichia coli rrnB; transcription terminator T1 from the E. coli rrnB gene
