[The description below was written by a language model from this plasmid's Addgene catalogue record and pLannotate feature annotations shown in this document.]
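Description:
pYPQ131D is a small (about 3.6 kb) Golden Gate entry vector for plant CRISPR/Cas9 work, built on the pHD1 backbone and supplied as an empty backbone with no insert. It is maintained in E. coli as a high-copy plasmid through a ColE1/pUC-type origin and is selected with tetracycline, conferred by a full-length tetracycline efflux gene (TcR) driven by its own tet promoter. The automated annotation also picks up short fragments of lacI, an RSF origin, a kanamycin resistance gene and a pBluescript polylinker, together with a T7 promoter and rrnB T1/T2 terminators. The fragments appear to be backbone remnants rather than functional units.

The working part of the plasmid is a guide RNA expression cassette: the rice (Oryza sativa) U3 small nuclear RNA promoter, a Pol III promoter suited to expressing short untranslated RNAs in monocots, lies upstream of the Streptococcus pyogenes Cas9 gRNA scaffold. A short unannotated gap separates promoter and scaffold, which is presumably where a user-defined target spacer is cloned, although the record does not describe the cloning sites. The catalogue designates this vector as the carrier of the first gRNA in a series, so the completed OsU3–gRNA unit is intended to be combined by Golden Gate assembly with cassettes from companion entry vectors to build ordered multi-guide arrays. The associated toolbox is aimed at multiplexed plant genome editing and transcriptional regulation. Cas9 itself and plant transformation elements are not present here and must come from other components of the system.
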