Addgene plasmid #69287: pYPQ131D
Purpose: (Empty Backbone) Golden Gate entry vector; 1st gRNA under OsU3 promoter
Depositing lab: Yiping Qi. Depositing organization: East Carolina University. Publication: A CRISPR/Cas9 toolbox for multiplexed plant genome editing and transcriptional regulation. Lowder LG, Paul JW, Baltes NJ, Voytas DF, Zhang Y, Zhang D, Tang X, Zheng X, Hsieh TF, Qi Y. Plant Physiol. 2015 Aug 21. pii: pp.00636.2015. 10.1104/pp.15.00636 PubMed 26297141.
Backbone
  Vector backbone: pHD1
  Backbone manufacturer: (Cermak et al. 2011)
  Vector type: CRISPR
Growth in bacteria
  Bacterial resistance: Tetracycline, 10 μg/mL
  Growth temperature: 37°C
  Growth strain: DH5alpha
  Copy number: High Copy
Gene/Insert
  Gene/Insert name: None
Terms and licenses: Academic/Nonprofit Terms; Industry Terms: Not Available to Industry
How to cite: pYPQ131D was a gift from Yiping Qi (Addgene plasmid # 69287 ; http://n2t.net/addgene:69287 ; RRID:Addgene_69287)
