>Addgene plasmid #69287 | pYPQ131D | addgene partial sequence | sequence record 123941 | Tet-F 5'-GGCAGGTAGATGACGACCAT-3'
ATCGCTCGCGGCTCTTACCAGCCTAACTTCGATCATTGGACCGCTGATCGTCACGGCGATTTATGCCGCC
TCGGCGAGCACATGGAACGGGTTGGCATGGATTGTAGGCGCCGCCCTATACCTTGTCTGCCTCCCCGCGT
TGCGTCGCGGTGCATGGAGCCGGGCCACCTCGACCTGAATGGAAGCCGGCGGCACCTCGCTAACGGATTC
ACCACTCCAAGAATTGGAGCCAATCAATTCTTGCGGAGAACTGTGAATGCGCAAACCAACCCTTGATCGG
GGAAGAACAGTATGTCGAGCTATTTTTTGACTTACTGGGGATCAAGCCTGATTGGGAGAAAATAAAATAT
CCCCTATAGTGAGTCGTATTACATGGTCATAGCTGTTTCCTGGCAGCTCTGGCCCGTGTCTCAAAATCTC
TGATGTTACATTGCACAAGATAAAAATATATCATCATGCCTCCTCTAGAGGTCTCGCTATAAGGGATCTT
TAAACATACGAACAGATCACTTAAAGTTCTTCTGAAGCAACTTAAAGTTATCAGGCATGCATGGATCTTG
GAGGAATCAGATGTGCAGTCAGGGACCATAGCACAGGACAGGCGTCTTCTACTGGTGCTACCAGCAAATG
CTGGAAGCCGGGAACACTGGGTACGTTGGAAACCACGTGATGTGGAGTAAGATAAACTGTAGGAGAAAAG
CATTTCGTAGTGGGCCATGAAGCCTTTCAGGACATGTATTGCAGTATGGGCCGGCCCATTACGCAATTGG
ACGACAACAAAGACTAGTATTAGTACCACCTCGGCTATCCACATAGATCAAAGCTGGTTTAAAAGAGTTG
TGCAGATGATCCGTGGCAGAGACGAGATCTAGTCTGAGTCGACCGTCTCTGTTTTAGAGCTAGAAATAGC
AAGTTAAAATAAGGCTAGTCCGTTATCAACTTGAAAAAGTGGCACCGAGTCGGTGCTTTTTTTGTCCCTT
CGAAGGGCAATTCTGCAGATATCCATCACACTGGCGGCCGCTCGAGGTCGAGGGTATCGATAAGCTTCAT
GGGAGACCCTCGAGCCACCCATGACCAAAATCCCTTA
