>Addgene plasmid #69287 | pYPQ131D | addgene partial sequence | sequence record 123942 | pBR322ori-3 5'-tttgtttgcaagcagcagat-3'
CTCAAGAAGATCCTTTGATCTTTTCTACGGGGTCTGACGCTCAGTGGAACGACGCGTAACTCACGTTAAG
GGATTTTGGTCATGGGTGGCTCGAGGGTCTCCCATGAAGCTTATCGATACCCTCGACCTCGAGCGGCCGC
CAGTGTGATGGATATCTGCAGAATTGCCCTTCGAAGGGACAAAAAAAGCACCGACTCGGTGCCACTTTTT
CAAGTTGATAACGGACTAGCCTTATTTTAACTTGCTATTTCTAGCTCTAAAACAGAGACGGTCGACTCAG
ACTAGATCTCGTCTCTGCCACGGATCATCTGCACAACTCTTTTAAACCAGCTTTGATCTATGTGGATAGC
CGAGGTGGTACTAATACTAGTCTTTGTTGTCGTCCAATTGCGTAATGGGCCGGCCCATACTGCAATACAT
GTCCTGAAAGGCTTCATGGCCCACTACGAAATGCTTTTCTCCTACAGTTTATCTTACTCCACATCACGTG
GTTTCCAACGTACCCAGTGTTCCCGGCTTCCAGCATTTGCTGGTAGCACCAGTAGAAGACGCCTGTCCTG
TGCTATGGTCCCTGACTGCACATCTGATTCCTCCAAGATCCATGCATGCCTGATAACTTTAAGTTGCTTC
AGAAGAACTTTAAGTGATCTGTTCGTATGTTTAAAGATCCCTTATAGCGAGACCTCTAGAGGAGGCATGA
TGATATATTTTTATCTTGTGCAATGTAACATCAGAGATTTTGAGACACGGGCCAGAGCTGCCAGGAAACA
GCTATGACCATGTAATACGACTCACTATAGGGGATATTTTATTTTCTCCCAATCAGGCTTGATCCCCAGT
AAGTCAAAAAATAGCTCGACATACTGTTCTTCCCCGATCAAGGGTTGGTTTGCGCATTCACAGTTCTCCG
CAAGAATTGATTGGCTCCAATTCTTGGAGTGGTGAATCCGTTAGCGAGGTGCCGCCGGCTTCCATTCAGG
TCGAGGTGGCCCGGCTCCATGCACCGCGACGCAACGCGGGGAGGCAGACAAGGTATAGGGCGGCGCCTAC
AATCCATGCCAACCCGTTCCATGTGCTCGCCGAGGCGGCATAAATCGCCGTGACGATC
